Addgene plasmid #44139: p6674 MSCV-IP N-HAonly 6bE6
Depositing lab: Peter Howley. Depositing organization: Harvard Medical School. Publication: Comprehensive analysis of host cellular interactions with human papillomavirus E6 proteins identifies new E6 binding partners and reflects viral diversity. White EA, Kramer RE, Tan MJ, Hayes SD, Harper JW, Howley PM. J Virol. 2012 Dec;86(24):13174-86. doi: 10.1128/JVI.02172-12. Epub 2012 Sep 26. PubMed 23015706.
Backbone
  Vector backbone: MSCV-IP N-HAonly
  Backbone size w/o insert (bp): 8100
  Total vector size (bp): 8600
  Modifications to backbone: Retroviral vector for HA-tagged HPV6b E6 expression. No starting ATG in viral ORF, translation begins from tag only. Puro resistance protein expressed from an IRES.
  Vector type: Mammalian Expression, Retroviral
  Selectable markers: Puromycin
Growth in bacteria
  Bacterial resistance: Ampicillin, 100 μg/mL
  Growth temperature: 37°C
  Growth strain: DH5alpha
  Copy number: Unknown
Gene/Insert
  Gene/Insert name: HPV6b E6
  Species: HPV6b
  Insert size (bp): 500
  Promoter: MSCV LTR
  Tag / fusion protein: HA (N terminal on backbone)
  Cloning method: Gateway Cloning
  Sequencing primers: 5′ 5' CTACATCGTGACCTGGGAAGC 3'
Resource information
  A portion of this plasmid was derived from a plasmid made by: From DKFZ.
Terms and licenses: Academic/Nonprofit Terms; Industry Terms: Not Available to Industry
Depositor comments: DKFZ is the co-provider of this plasmid.
How to cite: p6674 MSCV-IP N-HAonly 6bE6 was a gift from Peter Howley (Addgene plasmid # 44139 ; http://n2t.net/addgene:44139 ; RRID:Addgene_44139)
