[The description below was written by a language model from this plasmid's Addgene catalogue record.]
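Description:
p6674 MSCV-IP N-HAonly 6bE6 is a retroviral mammalian expression plasmid built on the MSCV-IP N-HAonly backbone, a murine stem cell virus-derived vector of about 8.1 kb that reaches roughly 8.6 kb with its insert. It is propagated in E. coli under ampicillin selection; the record lists the copy number as unknown and provides no feature table, so the bacterial origin and other backbone elements are not itemised. As an MSCV-type vector, its LTR-flanked cassette would be packaged into retroviral particles in a suitable packaging cell line and stably integrated into target mammalian cells.

The payload is the E6 open reading frame of human papillomavirus type 6b, about 500 bp, introduced by Gateway recombination and transcribed from the MSCV LTR. The backbone supplies an N-terminal HA epitope tag. The viral ORF lacks its own starting ATG, so translation initiates only at the tag, and every E6 molecule made should therefore carry the HA epitope rather than a mixture of tagged and untagged protein being produced. A puromycin resistance gene lies downstream of an IRES on the same transcript, which links drug resistance to expression of the E6 message and allows selection of transduced cell populations.

The construct is suited to generating cell lines that stably express HA-tagged HPV6b E6, where the tag permits detection and affinity purification. This fits the associated study, which compared host cellular binding partners of E6 proteins across different papillomavirus types. Part of the plasmid derives from material supplied by another institution, which is listed as co-provider.
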