>Addgene plasmid #44139 | p6674 MSCV-IP N-HAonly 6bE6 | addgene partial sequence | sequence record 63311 | pLXSN5 5'-CCCTTGAACCTCCTCGTTCGACC-3'
TCCTTTTCNGCCCTCACTCCTTCTCTAGGCGCCGGAATTAGATCTGCCACCATGCTCGATGGAGGATACC
CATACGATGTTCCAGATTACGCTGCTCGAGGTTATCAAACAAGTTTGTACAAAAAAGTTGGCGAAAGTGC
AAATGCCTCCACGTCTGCAACGACCATAGACCAGTTGTGCAAGACGTTTAATCTATCTATGCATACGTTG
CAAATTAATTGTGTGTTTTGCAAGAATGCACTGACCACAGCAGAGATTTATTCATATGCATATAAACACC
TAAAGGTCCTGTTTCGAGGCGGCTATCCATATGCAGCCTGCGCGTGCTGCCTAGAATTTCATGGAAAAAT
AAACCAATATAGACACTTTGATTATGCTGGATATGCAACAACAGTTGAAGAAGAAACTAAACAAGACATC
TTAGACGTGCTAATTCGGTGCTACCTGTGTCACAAACCGCTGTGTGAAGTAGAAAAGGTAAAACATATAC
TAACCAAGGCGCGGTTCATAAAGCTAAATTGTACGTGGAAGGGTCGCTGCCTACACTGCTGGACAACATG
CATGGAAGACATGTTACCCTAATACCCAACTTTCTTGTACAAAGTGGTTCGATAACGAATTCCGCCCCCC
CCCCCTAACGTTACTGGCCGAAGCCGCTTGGAA
